>Addgene plasmid #123923 | MTK678_002 | addgene full sequence | sequence record 250077 | Addgene NGS Result
TGATACGCCCCTTGAGACCTCATGACCAAAATCCCTTAACGTGAGTTTTCGTTCCACTGAGCGTCAGACC
CCGTAGAAAAGATCAAAGGATCTTCTTGAGATCCTTTTTTTCTGCGCGTAATCTGCTGCTTGCAAACAAA
AAAACCACCGCTACCAGCGGTGGTTTGTTTGCCGGATCAAGAGCTACCAACTCTTTTTCCGAAGGTAACT
GGCTTCAGCAGAGCGCAGATACCAAATACTGTTCTTCTAGTGTAGCCGTAGTTAGGCCACCACTTCAAGA
ACTCTGTAGCACCGCCTACATACCTCGCTCTGCTAATCCTGTTACCAGTGGCTGCTGCCAGTGGCGATAA
GTCGTGTCTTACCGGGTTGGACTCAAGACGATAGTTACCGGATAAGGCGCAGCGGTCGGGCTGAACGGGG
GGTTCGTGCACACAGCCCAGCTTGGAGCGAACGACCTACACCGAACTGAGATACCTACAGCGTGAGCTAT
GAGAAAGCGCCACGCTTCCCGAAGGGAGAAAGGCGGACAGGTATCCGGTAAGCGGCAGGGTCGGAACAGG
AGAGCGCACGAGGGAGCTTCCAGGGGGAAACGCCTGGTATCTTTATAGTCCTGTCGGGTTTCGCCACCTC
TGACTTGAGCGTCGATTTTTGTGATGCTCGTCAGGGGGGCGGAGCCTATGGAAAAACGCCAGCAACGCGG
CCTTTTTACGGTTCCTGGCCTTTTGCTGGCCTTTTGCTCACATGTTCTTTCCTGCGTTATCCCCTGATTC
TGTGATAACCGTATGAAAGTGAAACGTGATTTCATGCGTCATTTTGAACATTTTGTAAATCTTATTTAAT
AATGTGTGCGGCAATTCACATTTAATTTATGAATGTTTTCTTAACATCGCGGCAACTCAAGAAACGGCAG
GTTCGGATCTTAGCTACTAGAGAAAGAGGAGAAATACTAGATGCGTAAAGGCGAAGAGCTGTTCACTGGT
GTCGTCCCTATTCTGGTGGAACTGGATGGTGATGTCAACGGTCATAAGTTTTCCGTGCGTGGCGAGGGTG
AAGGTGACGCAACTAATGGTAAACTGACGCTGAAGTTCATCTGTACTACTGGTAAACTGCCGGTTCCTTG
GCCGACTCTGGTAACGACGCTGACTTATGGTGTTCAGTGCTTTGCTCGTTATCCGGACCATATGAAGCAG
CATGACTTCTTCAAGTCCGCCATGCCGGAAGGCTATGTGCAGGAACGCACGATTTCCTTTAAGGATGACG
GCACGTACAAAACGCGTGCGGAAGTGAAATTTGAAGGCGATACCCTGGTAAACCGCATTGAGCTGAAAGG
CATTGACTTTAAAGAGGACGGCAATATCCTGGGCCATAAGCTGGAATACAATTTTAACAGCCACAATGTT
TACATCACCGCCGATAAACAAAAAAATGGCATTAAAGCGAATTTTAAAATTCGCCACAACGTGGAGGATG
GCAGCGTGCAGCTGGCTGATCACTACCAGCAAAACACTCCAATCGGTGATGGTCCTGTTCTGCTGCCAGA
CAATCACTATCTGAGCACGCAAAGCGTTCTGTCTAAAGATCCGAACGAGAAACGCGATCATATGGTTCTG
CTGGAGTTCGTAACCGCAGCGGGCATCACGCATGGTATGGATGAACTGTACAAATGACCAGGCATCAAAT
AAAACGAAAGGCTCAGTCGAAAGACTGGGCCTTTCGTTTTATCTGTTGTTTGTCGGTGAACGCTCTCTAC
TAGAGTCACACTGGCTCACCTTCGGGTGGGCCTTTCTGCGTTTATAAGTCGGTCTCATACATACCGCTGA
AAGTTCTGCAAAGCCTGATGGGACATAAGTCCATCAGTTCAACGGAAGTCTACACGAAGGTTTTTGCGCT
GGATGTGGCTGCCCGGCACCGGGTGCAGTTTGCGATGCCGGAGTCTGATGCGGTTGCGATGCTGAAACAA
TTATCCTGAGAATAAATGCCTTGGCCTTTATATGGAAATGTGGAACTGAGTGGATATGCTGTTTTTGTCT
GTTAAACAGAGAAGCTGGCTGTTATCCACTGAGAAGCGAACGAAACAGTCGGGAAAATCTCCCATTATCG
TAGAGATCCGCATTATTAATCTCAGGAGCCTGTGTAGCGTTTATAGGAAGTAGTGTTCTGTCATGATGCC
TGCAAGCGGTAACGAAAACGATTTGAATATGCCTTCAGGAACAATAGAAATCTTCGTGCGGTGTTACGTT
GAAGTGGAGCGGATTATGTCAGCAATGGACAGAACAACCTAATGAACACAGAACCATGATGTGGTCTGTC
CTTTTACAGCCAGTAGTGCTCGCCGCAGTCGAGCGACAGGGCGAAGCCCTCGAGTGAGCGAGGAAGCACC
AGGGAACAGCACTTATATATTCTGCTTACACACGATGCCTGAAAAAACTTCCCTTGGGGTTATCCACTTA
TCCACGGGGATATTTTTATAATTATTTTTTTTATAGTTTTTAGATCTTCTTTTTTAGAGCGCCTTGTAGG
CCTTTATCCATGCTGGTTCTAGAGAAGGTGTTGTGACAAATTGCCCTTTCAGTGTGACAAATCACCCTCA
AATGACAGTCCTGTCTGTGACAAATTGCCCTTAACCCTGTGACAAATTGCCCTCAGAAGAAGCTGTTTTT
TCACAAAGTTATCCCTGCTTATTGACTCTTTTTTATTTAGTGTGACAATCTAAAAACTTGTCACACTTCA
CATGGATCTGTCATGGCGGAAACAGCGGTTATCAATCACAAGAAACGTAAAAATAGCCCGCGAATCGTCC
AGTCAAACGACCTCACTGAGGCGGCATATAGTCTCTCCCGGGATCAAAAACGTATGCTGTATCTGTTCGT
TGACCAGATCAGAAAATCTGATGGCACCCTACAGGAACATGACGGTATCTGCGAGATCCATGTTGCTAAA
TATGCTGAAATATTCGGATTGACCTCTGCGGAAGCCAGTAAGGATATACGGCAGGCATTGAAGAGTTTCG
CGGGGAAGGAAGTGGTTTTTTATCGCCCTGAAGAGGATGCCGGCGATGAAAAAGGCTATGAATCTTTTCC
TTGGTTTATCAAACGTGCGCACAGTCCATCCAGAGGGCTTTACAGTGTACATATCAACCCATATCTCATT
CCCTTCTTTATCGGGTTACAGAACCGGTTTACGCAGTTTCGGCTTAGTGAAACAAAAGAAATCACCAATC
CGTATGCCATGCGTTTATACGAATCCCTGTGTCAGTATCGTAAGCCGGATGGCTCAGGCATCGTATCTCT
GAAAATCGACTGGATCATAGAGCGTTACCAGCTGCCTCAAAGTTACCAGCGTATGCCTGACTTCCGCCGC
CGCTTCCTGCAGGTCTGTGTTAATGAGATCAACAGCAGAACTCCAATGCGCCTCTCATACATTGAGAAAA
AGAAAGGCCGCCAGACGACTCATATCGTATTTTCCTTCCGCGATATCACTTCCATGACGACAGGATAGTC
TGAGGGTTATCTGTCACAGATTTGAGGGTGGTTCGTCACATTTGTTCTGACCTACTGAGGGTAATTTGTC
ACAGTTTTGCTGTTTCCTTCAGCCTGCATGGATTTTCTCATACTTTTTGAACTGTAATTTTTAAGGAAGC
CAAATTTGAGGGCAGTTTGTCACAGTTGATTTCCTTCTCTTTCCCTTCGTCATGTGACCTGATATCGGGG
GTTAGTTCGTCATCATTGATGAGGGTTGATTATCACAGTTTATTACTCTGAATTGGCTATCCGCGTGTGT
ACCTCTACCTGGAGTTTTTCCCACGGTGGATATTTCTTCTTGCGCTGAGCGTAAGAGCTATCTGACAGAA
CAGTTCTTCTTTGCTTCCTCGCCAGTTCGCTCGCTATGCTCGGTTACACGGCTGCGGCGAGCGCTAGTGA
TAATAAGTGACTGAGGTATGTGCTCTTCTTATCTCCTTTTGTAGTGTTGCTCTTATTTTAAACAACTTTG
CGGTTTTTTGATGACTTTGCGATTTTGTTGTTGCTTTGCAGTAAATTGCAAGATTTAATAAAAAAACGCA
AAGCAATGATTAAAGGATGTTCAGAATGAAACTCATGGAAACACTTAACCAGTGCATAAACGCTGGTCAT
GAAATGACGAAGGCTATCGCCATTGCACAGTTTAATGATGACAGCCCGGAAGCGAGGAAAATAACCCGGC
GCTGGAGAATAGGTGAAGCAGCGGATTTAGTTGGGGTTTCTTCTCAGGCTATCAGAGATGCCGAGAAAGC
AGGGCGACTACCGCACCCGGATATGGAAATTCGAGGACGGGTTGAGCAACGTGTTGGTTATACAATTGAA
CAAATTAATCATATGCGTGATGTGTTTGGTACGCGATTGCGACGTGCTGAAGACGTATTTCCACCGGTGA
TCGGGGTTGCTGCCCATAAAGGTGGCGTTTACAAAACCTCAGTTTCTGTTCATCTTGCTCAGGATCTGGC
TCTGAAGGGGCTACGTGTTTTGCTCGTGGAAGGTAACGACCCCCAGGGAACAGCCTCAATGTATCACGGA
TGGGTACCAGATCTTCATATTCATGCAGAAGACACTCTCCTGCCTTTCTATCTTGGGGAAAAGGACGATG
TCACTTATGCAATAAAGCCCACTTGCTGGCCGGGGCTTGACATTATTCCTTCCTGTCTGGCTCTGCACCG
TATTGAAACTGAGTTAATGGGCAAATTTGATGAAGGTAAACTGCCCACCGATCCACACCTGATGCTCCGA
CTGGCCATTGAAACTGTTGCTCATGACTATGATGTCATAGTTATTGACAGCGCGCCTAACCTGGGTATCG
GCACGATTAATGTCGTATGTGCTGCTGATGTGCTGATTGTTCCCACGCCTGCTGAGTTGTTTGACTACAC
CTCCGCACTGCAGTTTTTCGATATGCTTCGTGATCTGCTCAAGAACGTTGATCTTAAAGGGTTCGAGCCT
GATGTACGTATTTTGCTTACCAAATACAGCAATAGTAATGGCTCTCAGTCCCCGTGGATGGAGGAGCAAA
TTCGGGATGCCTGGGGAAGCATGGTTCTAAAAAATGTTGTACGTGAAACGGATGAAGTTGGTAAAGGTCA
GATCCGGATGAGAACTGTTTTTGAACAGGCCATTGATCAACGCTCTTCAACTGGTGCCTGGAGAAATGCT
CTTTCTATTTGGGAACCTGTCTGCAATGAAATTTTCGATCGTCTGATTAAACCACGCTGGGAGATTAGAT
AATGAAGCGTGCGCCTGTTATTCCAAAACATACGCTCAATACTCAACCGGTTGAAGATACTTCGTTATCG
ACACCAGCTGCCCCGATGGTGGATTCGTTAATTGCGCGCGTAGGAGTAATGGCTCGCGGTAATGCCATTA
CTTTGCCTGTATGTGGTCGGGATGTGAAGTTTACTCTTGAAGTGCTCCGGGGTGATAGTGTTGAGAAGAC
CTCTCGGGTATGGTCAGGTAATGAACGTGACCAGGAGCTGCTTACTGAGGACGCACTGGATGATCTCATC
CCTTCTTTTCTACTGACTGGTCAACAGACACCGGCGTTCGGTCGAAGAGTATCTGGTGTCATAGAAATTG
CCGATGGGAGTCGCCGTCGTAAAGCTGCTGCACTTACCGAAAGTGATTATCGTGTTCTGGTTGGCGAGCT
GGATGATGAGCAGATGGCTGCATTATCCAGATTGGGTAACGATTATCGCCCAACAAGTGCTTATGAACGT
GGTCAGCGTTATGCAAGCCGATTGCAGAATGAATTTGCTGGAAATATTTCTGCGCTGGCTGATGCGGAAA
ATATTTCACGTAAGATTATTACCCGCTGTATCAACACCGCCAAATTGCCTAAATCAGTTGTTGCTCTTTT
TTCTCACCCCGGTGAACTATCTGCCCGGTCAGGTGATGCACTTCAAAAAGCCTTTACAGATAAAGAGGAA
TTACTTAAGCAGCAGGCATCTAACCTTCATGAGCAGAAAAAAGCTGGGGTGATATTTGAAGCTGAAGAAG
TTATCACTCTTTTAACTTCTGTGCTTAAAACGTCATCTGCATCAAGAACTAGTTTAAGCTCACGACATCA
GTTTGCTCCTGGAGCGACAGTATTGTATAAGGGCGATAAAATGGTGCTTAACCTGGACAGGTCACGTGTT
CCAACTGAGTGTATAGAGAAAATTGAGGCCATTCTTAAGGAACTTGAAAAGCCAGCACCCTGATGCGACC
ACGTTTTAGTCTACGTTTATCTGTCTTTACTTAATGTCCTTTGTTACAGGCCAGAAAGCATAACTGGCCT
GAATATTCTCTCTGGGCCCACTGTTCCACTTGTATCGTCGGTCTGATAATCAGACTGGGACCACGGTCCC
ACTCGTATCGTCGGTCTGATTATTAGTCTGGGACCACGGTCCCACTCGTATCGTCGGTCTGATTATTAGT
CTGGGACCACGGTCCCACTCGTATCGTCGGTCTGATAATCAGACTGGGACCACGGTCCCACTCGTATCGT
CGGTCTGATTATTAGTCTGGGACCATGGTCCCACTCGTATCGTCGGTCTGATTATTAGTCTGGGACCACG
GTCCCACTCGTATCGTCGGTCTGATTATTAGTCTGGAACCACGGTCCCACTCGTATCGTCGGTCTGATTA
TTAGTCTGGGACCACGGTCCCACTCGTATCGTCGGTCTGATTATTAGTCTGGGACCACGATCCCACTCGT
GTTGTCGGTCTGATTATCGGTCTGGGACCACGGTCCCACTTGTATTGTCGATCAGACTATCAGCGTGAGA
CTACGATTCCATCAATGCCTGTCAAGGGCAAGTATTGACATGTCGTCGTAACCTGTAGAACGGAGTAACC
TCGGTGTGCGGTTGTATGCCTGCTGTGGATTGCTGCTGTGTCCTGCTTATCCACAACATTTTGCGCACGG
TTATGTGGACAAAATACCTGGTTACCCAGGCCGTGCCGGCACGTTGATTATCAAAAAGGATCTTCACCTA
GATCCTTTTAAATTAAAAATGAAGTTTTAAATCAATCTAAAGTATATATGAGTAAACTTGGTCTGACAGT
TACCAATGCTTAATCAGTGAGGCACCTATCTCAGCGATCTGTCTATTTCGTTCATCCATAGTTGCCTGAC
TCCCCGTCGTGTAGATAACTACGATACGGGAGGGCTTACCATCTGGCCCCAGTGCTGCAATGATACCGCG
GGACCCACGCTCACCGGCTCCAGATTTATCAGCAATAAACCAGCCAGCCGGAAGGGCCGAGCGCAGAAGT
GGTCCTGCAACTTTATCCGCCTCCATCCAGTCTATTAATTGTTGCCGGGAAGCTAGAGTAAGTAGTTCGC
CAGTTAATAGTTTGCGCAACGTTGTTGCCATTGCTACAGGCATCGTGGTGTCACGCTCGTCGTTTGGTAT
GGCTTCATTCAGCTCCGGTTCCCAACGATCAAGGCGAGTTACATGATCCCCCATGTTGTGCAAAAAAGCG
GTTAGCTCCTTCGGTCCTCCGATCGTTGTCAGAAGTAAGTTGGCCGCAGTGTTATCACTCATGGTTATGG
CAGCACTGCATAATTCTCTTACTGTCATGCCATCCGTAAGATGCTTTTCTGTGACTGGTGAGTACTCAAC
CAAGTCATTCTGAGAATAGTGTATGCGGCGACCGAGTTGCTCTTGCCCGGCGTCAATACGGGATAATACC
GCGCCACATAGCAGAACTTTAAAAGTGCTCATCATTGGAAAACGTTCTTCGGGGCGAAAACTCTCAAGGA
TCTTACCGCTGTTGAGATCCAGTTCGATGTAACCCACTCGTGCACCCAACTGATCTTCAGCATCTTTTAC
TTTCACCAGCGTTTCTGGGTGAGCAAAAACAGGAAGGCAAAATGCCGCAAAAAAGGGAATAAGGGCGACA
CGGAAATGTTGAATACTCATACTCTTCCTTTTTCAATATTATTGAAGCATTTATCAGGGTTATTGTCTCA
TGAGCGGATACATATTTGAATGTATTTAGAAAAATAAACAAATAGGGGTTCCGCGCACATTTCCCCGAAA
AGTGCCACCTG
Features (pLannotate 1.2.2; 14 found; start..end, strand, type, name):
     96..684     +  rep_origin     ori: high-copy-number ColE1/pMB1/pBR322/pUC origin of replication
    951..1664    +  CDS            superfolder GFP: GFP variant that folds robustly even when fused to poorly folded proteins (Pédelacq et al., 2006)
   1676..1747    +  terminator     rrnB T1 terminator: transcription terminator T1 from the E. coli rrnB gene
   1763..1790    +  terminator     T7Te terminator: phage T7 early transcription terminator
   1811..1966    +  CDS            resD (fragment): REDF_ECOLI - Also known as D. Protein inferred from homology: Swiss-Prot protein existence level 3. Acts as a repressor of transcription and as a site-specific resolvase that cleaves at the RfsF site. From Escherichia coli (strain K12).
   2433..2652    +  rep_origin     ori2: secondary origin of replication for the bacterial F plasmid; also known as oriS
   2743..3495    +  CDS            repE: REPE1_ECOLI - Also known as E, rep. Experimental evidence at protein level: Swiss-Prot protein existence level 1. Replication initiator in the monomeric form, and autogenous repressor in the dimeric form. From Escherichia coli (strain K12).
   3501..3751    +  misc_feature   incC: incC; incompatibility region of the bacterial F plasmid
   4077..5252    +  CDS            sopA: partitioning protein for the bacterial F plasmid; sopA
   5252..6220    +  CDS            sopB: SOPB_ECOLI - Also known as B. Experimental evidence at protein level: Swiss-Prot protein existence level 1. Control of plasmid partitioning; required to recognize the cis-acting. Binds specifically with the DNA segment containing the sopC region. SopB is trans-acting. From Escherichia coli (strain K12).
   6296..6769    +  misc_feature   sopC: sopC; centromere-like partitioning region of the bacterial F plasmid
   6869..6976    +  CDS            yuaZ (fragment): YUAZ_ECO57 - Protein predicted: Swiss-Prot protein existence level 4. From Escherichia coli O157:H7.
   7070..7930    -  CDS            AmpR: β-lactamase; bla; confers resistance to ampicillin, carbenicillin, and related antibiotics
   7931..8035    -  promoter       AmpR promoter: bla
