[The description below was written by a language model from this plasmid's Addgene catalogue record and pLannotate feature annotations shown in this document.]
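Description:
MTK678_002 is a part plasmid from the Mammalian Toolkit (MTK), a modular hierarchical cloning system for building genetic circuits for mammalian cells. It is catalogued as a type 678 part, meaning it supplies the bacterial propagation portion of an assembled vector together with a GFP dropout cassette for transcription-unit (TU) assembly. The backbone is listed as self-made, the insert as a synthetic "BAC-AmpR" module, and the vector type as mammalian expression. However, the annotated features of the 8,061 nt sequence are all bacterial, and no mammalian promoter, polyadenylation signal or selection marker is detected.

The dropout cassette consists of a superfolder GFP coding sequence followed by the rrnB T1 and T7Te transcription terminators; the promoter driving GFP is not annotated. In dropout schemes of this kind, correct assembly replaces the GFP cassette, so colonies that have lost green fluorescence can be picked as likely correct clones.

The bacterial artificial chromosome component is the F-plasmid maintenance region. It comprises ori2 (oriS), the repE initiator and autorepressor, the incC incompatibility region, and the sopA/sopB/sopC partitioning system, flanked by short resD and yuaZ fragments. These elements normally give stable, low-copy inheritance suited to large or repetitive assemblies. Selection is by ampicillin through β-lactamase (AmpR) expressed from its native bla promoter on the reverse strand. The plasmid also carries a high-copy ColE1/pUC-type origin; its role relative to the F replicon is not stated, and the copy number is recorded as unknown. The cloning sites are likewise not recorded.
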