Addgene plasmid #123923: MTK678_002
Purpose: Encodes the TU GFP dropout cassette with Ampicillin resistance and bacterial artificial chromosome as a type 678 part to be used in the MTK system
Depositing lab: Hana El-Samad. Depositing organization: University of California, San Francisco (UCSF). Publication: A Toolkit for Rapid Modular Construction of Biological Circuits in Mammalian Cells. Fonseca JP, Bonny AR, Kumar GR, Ng AH, Town J, Wu QC, Aslankoohi E, Chen SY, Dods G, Harrigan P, Osimiri LC, Kistler AL, El-Samad H. ACS Synth Biol. 2019 Nov 15;8(11):2593-2606. doi: 10.1021/acssynbio.9b00322. Epub 2019 Nov 5. PubMed 31686495.
Backbone
  Vector backbone: self-made
  Vector type: Mammalian Expression
Growth in bacteria
  Bacterial resistance: Ampicillin, 100 μg/mL
  Growth temperature: 37°C
  Growth strain: DH5alpha
  Copy number: Unknown
Gene/Insert
  Gene/Insert name: BAC-AmpR
  Species: Synthetic
  Cloning method: Restriction Enzyme; 5′ cloning site unknown (unknown if destroyed); 3′ cloning site unknown (unknown if destroyed)
Terms and licenses: Academic/Nonprofit Terms; Industry Terms: Not Available to Industry
Depositor comments: Type 678 parts are coupled GFP dropout bacterial resistance cassette in the MTK Please visit https://www.biorxiv.org/content/10.1101/506188v2 for BioRxiv preprint
How to cite: MTK678_002 was a gift from Hana El-Samad (Addgene plasmid # 123923 ; http://n2t.net/addgene:123923 ; RRID:Addgene_123923)
